>Addgene plasmid #135133 | KHDRBS3_KH_pGEX | depositor full sequence | sequence record 259891 | Full Sequence
GGCCGCATCGTGACTGACTGACGATCTGCCTCGCGCGTTTCGGTGATGACGGTGAAAACCTCTGACACAT
GCAGCTCCCGGAGACGGTCACAGCTTGTCTGTAAGCGGATGCCGGGAGCAGACAAGCCCGTCAGGGCGCG
TCAGCGGGTGTTGGCGGGTGTCGGGGCGCAGCCATGACCCAGTCACGTAGCGATAGCGGAGTGTATAATT
CTTGAAGACGAAAGGGCCTCGTGATACGCCTATTTTTATAGGTTAATGTCATGATAATAATGGTTTCTTA
GACGTCAGGTGGCACTTTTCGGGGAAATGTGCGCGGAACCCCTATTTGTTTATTTTTCTAAATACATTCA
AATATGTATCCGCTCATGAGACAATAACCCTGATAAATGCTTCAATAATATTGAAAAAGGAAGAGTATGA
GTATTCAACATTTCCGTGTCGCCCTTATTCCCTTTTTTGCGGCATTTTGCCTTCCTGTTTTTGCTCACCC
AGAAACGCTGGTGAAAGTAAAAGATGCTGAAGATCAGTTGGGTGCACGAGTGGGTTACATCGAACTGGAT
CTCAACAGCGGTAAGATCCTTGAGAGTTTTCGCCCCGAAGAACGTTTTCCAATGATGAGCACTTTTAAAG
TTCTGCTATGTGGCGCGGTATTATCCCGTGTTGACGCCGGGCAAGAGCAACTCGGTCGCCGCATACACTA
TTCTCAGAATGACTTGGTTGAGTACTCACCAGTCACAGAAAAGCATCTTACGGATGGCATGACAGTAAGA
GAATTATGCAGTGCTGCCATAACCATGAGTGATAACACTGCGGCCAACTTACTTCTGACAACGATCGGAG
GACCGAAGGAGCTAACCGCTTTTTTGCACAACATGGGGGATCATGTAACTCGCCTTGATCGTTGGGAACC
GGAGCTGAATGAAGCCATACCAAACGACGAGCGTGACACCACGATGCCTGCAGCAATGGCAACAACGTTG
CGCAAACTATTAACTGGCGAACTACTTACTCTAGCTTCCCGGCAACAATTAATAGACTGGATGGAGGCGG
ATAAAGTTGCAGGACCACTTCTGCGCTCGGCCCTTCCGGCTGGCTGGTTTATTGCTGATAAATCTGGAGC
CGGTGAGCGTGGGTCTCGCGGTATCATTGCAGCACTGGGGCCAGATGGTAAGCCCTCCCGTATCGTAGTT
ATCTACACGACGGGGAGTCAGGCAACTATGGATGAACGAAATAGACAGATCGCTGAGATAGGTGCCTCAC
TGATTAAGCATTGGTAACTGTCAGACCAAGTTTACTCATATATACTTTAGATTGATTTAAAACTTCATTT
TTAATTTAAAAGGATCTAGGTGAAGATCCTTTTTGATAATCTCATGACCAAAATCCCTTAACGTGAGTTT
TCGTTCCACTGAGCGTCAGACCCCGTAGAAAAGATCAAAGGATCTTCTTGAGATCCTTTTTTTCTGCGCG
TAATCTGCTGCTTGCAAACAAAAAAACCACCGCTACCAGCGGTGGTTTGTTTGCCGGATCAAGAGCTACC
AACTCTTTTTCCGAAGGTAACTGGCTTCAGCAGAGCGCAGATACCAAATACTGTCCTTCTAGTGTAGCCG
TAGTTAGGCCACCACTTCAAGAACTCTGTAGCACCGCCTACATACCTCGCTCTGCTAATCCTGTTACCAG
TGGCTGCTGCCAGTGGCGATAAGTCGTGTCTTACCGGGTTGGACTCAAGACGATAGTTACCGGATAAGGC
GCAGCGGTCGGGCTGAACGGGGGGTTCGTGCACACAGCCCAGCTTGGAGCGAACGACCTACACCGAACTG
AGATACCTACAGCGTGAGCTATGAGAAAGCGCCACGCTTCCCGAAGGGAGAAAGGCGGACAGGTATCCGG
TAAGCGGCAGGGTCGGAACAGGAGAGCGCACGAGGGAGCTTCCAGGGGGAAACGCCTGGTATCTTTATAG
TCCTGTCGGGTTTCGCCACCTCTGACTTGAGCGTCGATTTTTGTGATGCTCGTCAGGGGGGCGGAGCCTA
TGGAAAAACGCCAGCAACGCGGCCTTTTTACGGTTCCTGGCCTTTTGCTGGCCTTTTGCTCACATGTTCT
TTCCTGCGTTATCCCCTGATTCTGTGGATAACCGTATTACCGCCTTTGAGTGAGCTGATACCGCTCGCCG
CAGCCGAACGACCGAGCGCAGCGAGTCAGTGAGCGAGGAAGCGGAAGAGCGCCTGATGCGGTATTTTCTC
CTTACGCATCTGTGCGGTATTTCACACCGCATAAATTCCGACACCATCGAATGGTGCAAAACCTTTCGCG
GTATGGCATGATAGCGCCCGGAAGAGAGTCAATTCAGGGTGGTGAATGTGAAACCAGTAACGTTATACGA
TGTCGCAGAGTATGCCGGTGTCTCTTATCAGACCGTTTCCCGCGTGGTGAACCAGGCCAGCCACGTTTCT
GCGAAAACGCGGGAAAAAGTGGAAGCGGCGATGGCGGAGCTGAATTACATTCCCAACCGCGTGGCACAAC
AACTGGCGGGCAAACAGTCGTTGCTGATTGGCGTTGCCACCTCCAGTCTGGCCCTGCACGCGCCGTCGCA
AATTGTCGCGGCGATTAAATCTCGCGCCGATCAACTGGGTGCCAGCGTGGTGGTGTCGATGGTAGAACGA
AGCGGCGTCGAAGCCTGTAAAGCGGCGGTGCACAATCTTCTCGCGCAACGCGTCAGTGGGCTGATCATTA
ACTATCCGCTGGATGACCAGGATGCCATTGCTGTGGAAGCTGCCTGCACTAATGTTCCGGCGTTATTTCT
TGATGTCTCTGACCAGACACCCATCAACAGTATTATTTTCTCCCATGAAGACGGTACGCGACTGGGCGTG
GAGCATCTGGTCGCATTGGGTCACCAGCAAATCGCGCTGTTAGCGGGCCCATTAAGTTCTGTCTCGGCGC
GTCTGCGTCTGGCTGGCTGGCATAAATATCTCACTCGCAATCAAATTCAGCCGATAGCGGAACGGGAAGG
CGACTGGAGTGCCATGTCCGGTTTTCAACAAACCATGCAAATGCTGAATGAGGGCATCGTTCCCACTGCG
ATGCTGGTTGCCAACGATCAGATGGCGCTGGGCGCAATGCGCGCCATTACCGAGTCCGGGCTGCGCGTTG
GTGCGGATATCTCGGTAGTGGGATACGACGATACCGAAGACAGCTCATGTTATATCCCGCCGTCAACCAC
CATCAAACAGGATTTTCGCCTGCTGGGGCAAACCAGCGTGGACCGCTTGCTGCAACTCTCTCAGGGCCAG
GCGGTGAAGGGCAATCAGCTGTTGCCCGTCTCACTGGTGAAAAGAAAAACCACCCTGGCGCCCAATACGC
AAACCGCCTCTCCCCGCGCGTTGGCCGATTCATTAATGCAGCTGGCACGACAGGTTTCCCGACTGGAAAG
CGGGCAGTGAGCGCAACGCAATTAATGTGAGTTAGCTCACTCATTAGGCACCCCAGGCTTTACACTTTAT
GCTTCCGGCTCGTATGTTGTGTGGAATTGTGAGCGGATAACAATTTCACACAGGAAACAGCTATGACCAT
GATTACGGATTCACTGGCCGTCGTTTTACAACGTCGTGACTGGGAAAACCCTGGCGTTACCCAACTTAAT
CGCCTTGCAGCACATCCCCCTTTCGCCAGCTGGCGTAATAGCGAAGAGGCCCGCACCGATCGCCCTTCCC
AACAGTTGCGCAGCCTGAATGGCGAATGGCGCTTTGCCTGGTTTCCGGCACCAGAAGCGGTGCCGGAAAG
CTGGCTGGAGTGCGATCTTCCTGAGGCCGATACTGTCGTCGTCCCCTCAAACTGGCAGATGCACGGTTAC
GATGCGCCCATCTACACCAACGTAACCTATCCCATTACGGTCAATCCGCCGTTTGTTCCCACGGAGAATC
CGACGGGTTGTTACTCGCTCACATTTAATGTTGATGAAAGCTGGCTACAGGAAGGCCAGACGCGAATTAT
TTTTGATGGCGTTGGAATTACGTTATCGACTGCACGGTGCACCAATGCTTCTGGCGTCAGGCAGCCATCG
GAAGCTGTGGTATGGCTGTGCAGGTCGTAAATCACTGCATAATTCGTGTCGCTCAAGGCGCACTCCCGTT
CTGGATAATGTTTTTTGCGCCGACATCATAACGGTTCTGGCAAATATTCTGAAATGAGCTGTTGACAATT
AATCATCGGCTCGTATAATGTGTGGAATTGTGAGCGGATAACAATTTCACACAGGAAACAGTATTCATGT
CCCCTATACTAGGTTATTGGAAAATTAAGGGCCTTGTGCAACCCACTCGACTTCTTTTGGAATATCTTGA
AGAAAAATATGAAGAGCATTTGTATGAGCGCGATGAAGGTGATAAATGGCGAAACAAAAAGTTTGAATTG
GGTTTGGAGTTTCCCAATCTTCCTTATTATATTGATGGTGATGTTAAATTAACACAGTCTATGGCCATCA
TACGTTATATAGCTGACAAGCACAACATGTTGGGTGGTTGTCCAAAAGAGCGTGCAGAGATTTCAATGCT
TGAAGGAGCGGTTTTGGATATTAGATACGGTGTTTCGAGAATTGCATATAGTAAAGACTTTGAAACTCTC
AAAGTTGATTTTCTTAGCAAGCTACCTGAAATGCTGAAAATGTTCGAAGATCGTTTATGTCATAAAACAT
ATTTAAATGGTGATCATGTAACCCATCCTGACTTCATGTTGTATGACGCTCTTGATGTTGTTTTATACAT
GGACCCAATGTGCCTGGATGCGTTCCCAAAATTAGTTTGTTTTAAAAAACGTATTGAAGCTATCCCACAA
ATTGATAAGTACTTGAAATCCAGCAAGTATATAGCATGGCCTTTGCAGGGCTGGCAAGCCACGTTTGGTG
GTGGCGACCATCCTCCAAAATCGGATCTGGAAGTTCTGTTCCAGGGGCCCCTGGGATTAATGGACGAAAA
AACCACCGGTTGGCGTGGTGGTCACGTTGTTGAAGGTCTGGCTGGTGAACTGGAACAGCTGCGTGCTCGT
CTGGAACACCACCCGCAGGGTCAGCGTGAACCGGGATCCATGGAGGAGAAGTACCTGCCCGAGCTGATGG
CGGAGAAGGACTCCCTGGACCCCTCCTTCACGCACGCCCTGCGCCTGGTGAACCAAGAAATAGAAAAGTT
TCAAAAAGGAGAAGGCAAGGATGAAGAAAAGTACATCGATGTGGTGATTAATAAGAACATGAAGCTGGGA
CAGAAAGTGTTAATTCCCGTAAAACAGTTCCCTAAGTTCAACTTTGTGGGGAAACTTTTGGGTCCACGTG
GCAATTCTCTGAAGCGTTTACAAGAAGAAACCTTGACAAAAATGTCCATCCTTGGGAAAGGTTCCATGAG
AGACAAGGCCAAGGAAGAAGAGTTGAGGAAAAGTGGAGAAGCGAAGTACTTCCATCTCAATGATGATCTC
CATGTTCTCATTGAAGTGTTTGCCCCACCTGCAGAAGCTTATGCCAGGATGGGACATGCTTTGGAAGAAA
TCAAAAAGTTCCTCATCCCTGATTATAATGATGAGATCAGGCAAGCACAGCTCCAGGAGTTAACATATTT
GAATGGTGGTTCAGAAAATGCAGATGTTCCAGTGGTTCGAGGGAAACCCACCTTGCGTACAAGAGGTGTA
CCAGCCCCAGCAATAACCAGGGGAAGGGGAGGAGTTACAGCCCGGCCAGTTGGAGTTGTAGTACCACGAT
GAGC
Features (pLannotate 1.2.2; 17 found; start..end, strand, type, name):
     26..65      +  CDS            rop (fragment): Rop protein, which maintains plasmids at low copy number; rop
    167..207     +  misc_feature   bom (fragment): basis of mobility region from pBR322
    312..416     +  promoter       AmpR promoter: bla
    417..1277    +  CDS            AmpR: β-lactamase; bla; confers resistance to ampicillin, carbenicillin, and related antibiotics
   1448..2036    +  rep_origin     ori: high-copy-number ColE1/pMB1/pBR322/pUC origin of replication
   2222..2273    -  misc_feature   bom (fragment): basis of mobility region from pBR322
   2280..2357    +  promoter       lacIq promoter: lacI (mutant); In the lacIq allele, a single base change in the promoter boosts expression of the lacI gene about 10-fold.
   2358..3440    +  CDS            lacI: lac repressor; lacI; The lac repressor binds to the lac operator to inhibit transcription in E. coli. This inhibition can be relieved by adding lactose or isopropyl-β-D-thiogalactopyranoside (IPTG).
   3453..3474    +  protein_bind   CAP binding site: CAP binding activates transcription in the presence of cAMP. E. coli catabolite activator protein
   3489..3519    +  promoter       lac promoter: promoter for the E. coli lac operon
   3527..3543    +  protein_bind   lac operator: The lac repressor binds to the lac operator to inhibit transcription in E. coli. This inhibition can be relieved by adding lactose or isopropyl-β-D-thiogalactopyranoside (IPTG). lac repressor encoded by lacI
   3563..3736    +  CDS            lacZα: LacZα fragment of β-galactosidase; lacZ fragment
   4015..4116    -  CDS            yciV (fragment): RNAAM_ECOLI - Also known as trpH From Escherichia coli (strain K12).
   4192..4220    +  promoter       tac promoter: strong E. coli promoter; hybrid between the trp and lac UV5 promoters
   4228..4244    +  protein_bind   lac operator: The lac repressor binds to the lac operator to inhibit transcription in E. coli. This inhibition can be relieved by adding lactose or isopropyl-β-D-thiogalactopyranoside (IPTG). lac repressor encoded by lacI
   4267..4920    +  CDS            GST26_SCHJA: Experimental evidence at protein level: Swiss-Prot protein existence level 1. GST isoenzymes appear to play a central role in the parasite detoxification system. Other functions are also suspected including a role in increasing the solubility of haematin in the parasite gut. From Schistosoma japonicum (Blood fluke).
   5080..5739    +  CDS            KHDRBS3 (fragment): KHDR3_HUMAN - Also known as SALP, SLM2. Experimental evidence at protein level: Swiss-Prot protein existence level 1. (Microbial infection) Involved in post-transcriptional regulation of HIV-1 gene expression. From Homo sapiens (Human).
