>Addgene plasmid #135133 | KHDRBS3_KH_pGEX | addgene full sequence | sequence record 274014 | Addgene NGS Result
TTGTGAGCGGATAACAATTTCACACAGGAAACAGTATTCATGTCCCCTATACTAGGTTATTGGAAAATTA
AGGGCCTTGTGCAACCCACTCGACTTCTTTTGGAATATCTTGAAGAAAAATATGAAGAGCATTTGTATGA
GCGCGATGAAGGTGATAAATGGCGAAACAAAAAGTTTGAATTGGGTTTGGAGTTTCCCAATCTTCCTTAT
TATATTGATGGTGATGTTAAATTAACACAGTCTATGGCCATCATACGTTATATAGCTGACAAGCACAACA
TGTTGGGTGGTTGTCCAAAAGAGCGTGCAGAGATTTCAATGCTTGAAGGAGCGGTTTTGGATATTAGATA
CGGTGTTTCGAGAATTGCATATAGTAAAGACTTTGAAACTCTCAAAGTTGATTTTCTTAGCAAGCTACCT
GAAATGCTGAAAATGTTCGAAGATCGTTTATGTCATAAAACATATTTAAATGGTGATCATGTAACCCATC
CTGACTTCATGTTGTATGACGCTCTTGATGTTGTTTTATACATGGACCCAATGTGCCTGGATGCGTTCCC
AAAATTAGTTTGTTTTAAAAAACGTATTGAAGCTATCCCACAAATTGATAAGTACTTGAAATCCAGCAAG
TATATAGCATGGCCTTTGCAGGGCTGGCAAGCCACGTTTGGTGGTGGCGACCATCCTCCAAAATCGGATC
TGGAAGTTCTGTTCCAGGGGCCCCTGGGATTAATGGACGAAAAAACCACCGGTTGGCGTGGTGGTCACGT
TGTTGAAGGTCTGGCTGGTGAACTGGAACAGCTGCGTGCTCGTCTGGAACACCACCCGCAGGGTCAGCGT
GAACCGGGATCCATGGAGGAGAAGTACCTGCCCGAGCTGATGGCGGAGAAGGACTCCCTGGACCCCTCCT
TCACGCACGCCCTGCGCCTGGTGAACCAAGAAATAGAAAAGTTTCAAAAAGGAGAAGGCAAGGATGAAGA
AAAGTACATCGATGTGGTGATTAATAAGAACATGAAGCTGGGACAGAAAGTGTTAATTCCCGTAAAACAG
TTCCCTAAGTTCAACTTTGTGGGGAAACTTTTGGGTCCACGTGGCAATTCTCTGAAGCGTTTACAAGAAG
AAACCTTGACAAAAATGTCCATCCTTGGGAAAGGTTCCATGAGAGACAAGGCCAAGGAAGAAGAGTTGAG
GAAAAGTGGAGAAGCGAAGTACTTCCATCTCAATGATGATCTCCATGTTCTCATTGAAGTGTTTGCCCCA
CCTGCAGAAGCTTATGCCAGGATGGGACATGCTTTGGAAGAAATCAAAAAGTTCCTCATCCCTGATTATA
ATGATGAGATCAGGCAAGCACAGCTCCAGGAGTTAACATATTTGAATGGTGGTTCAGAAAATGCAGATGT
TCCAGTGGTTCGAGGGAAACCCACCTTGCGTACAAGAGGTGTACCAGCCCCAGCAATAACCAGGGGAAGG
GGAGGAGTTACAGCCCGGCCAGTTGGAGTTGTAGTACCACGATGAGCGGCCGCATCGTGACTGACTGACG
ATCTGCCTCGCGCGTTTCGGTGATGACGGTGAAAACCTCTGACACATGCAGCTCCCGGAGACGGTCACAG
CTTGTCTGTAAGCGGATGCCGGGAGCAGACAAGCCCGTCAGGGCGCGTCAGCGGGTGTTGGCGGGTGTCG
GGGCGCAGCCATGACCCAGTCACGTAGCGATAGCGGAGTGTATAATTCTTGAAGACGAAAGGGCCTCGTG
ATACGCCTATTTTTATAGGTTAATGTCATGATAATAATGGTTTCTTAGACGTCAGGTGGCACTTTTCGGG
GAAATGTGCGCGGAACCCCTATTTGTTTATTTTTCTAAATACATTCAAATATGTATCCGCTCATGAGACA
ATAACCCTGATAAATGCTTCAATAATATTGAAAAAGGAAGAGTATGAGTATTCAACATTTCCGTGTCGCC
CTTATTCCCTTTTTTGCGGCATTTTGCCTTCCTGTTTTTGCTCACCCAGAAACGCTGGTGAAAGTAAAAG
ATGCTGAAGATCAGTTGGGTGCACGAGTGGGTTACATCGAACTGGATCTCAACAGCGGTAAGATCCTTGA
GAGTTTTCGCCCCGAAGAACGTTTTCCAATGATGAGCACTTTTAAAGTTCTGCTATGTGGCGCGGTATTA
TCCCGTGTTGACGCCGGGCAAGAGCAACTCGGTCGCCGCATACACTATTCTCAGAATGACTTGGTTGAGT
ACTCACCAGTCACAGAAAAGCATCTTACGGATGGCATGACAGTAAGAGAATTATGCAGTGCTGCCATAAC
CATGAGTGATAACACTGCGGCCAACTTACTTCTGACAACGATCGGAGGACCGAAGGAGCTAACCGCTTTT
TTGCACAACATGGGGGATCATGTAACTCGCCTTGATCGTTGGGAACCGGAGCTGAATGAAGCCATACCAA
ACGACGAGCGTGACACCACGATGCCTGCAGCAATGGCAACAACGTTGCGCAAACTATTAACTGGCGAACT
ACTTACTCTAGCTTCCCGGCAACAATTAATAGACTGGATGGAGGCGGATAAAGTTGCAGGACCACTTCTG
CGCTCGGCCCTTCCGGCTGGCTGGTTTATTGCTGATAAATCTGGAGCCGGTGAGCGTGGGTCTCGCGGTA
TCATTGCAGCACTGGGGCCAGATGGTAAGCCCTCCCGTATCGTAGTTATCTACACGACGGGGAGTCAGGC
AACTATGGATGAACGAAATAGACAGATCGCTGAGATAGGTGCCTCACTGATTAAGCATTGGTAACTGTCA
GACCAAGTTTACTCATATATACTTTAGATTGATTTAAAACTTCATTTTTAATTTAAAAGGATCTAGGTGA
AGATCCTTTTTGATAATCTCATGACCAAAATCCCTTAACGTGAGTTTTCGTTCCACTGAGCGTCAGACCC
CGTAGAAAAGATCAAAGGATCTTCTTGAGATCCTTTTTTTCTGCGCGTAATCTGCTGCTTGCAAACAAAA
AAACCACCGCTACCAGCGGTGGTTTGTTTGCCGGATCAAGAGCTACCAACTCTTTTTCCGAAGGTAACTG
GCTTCAGCAGAGCGCAGATACCAAATACTGTCCTTCTAGTGTAGCCGTAGTTAGGCCACCACTTCAAGAA
CTCTGTAGCACCGCCTACATACCTCGCTCTGCTAATCCTGTTACCAGTGGCTGCTGCCAGTGGCGATAAG
TCGTGTCTTACCGGGTTGGACTCAAGACGATAGTTACCGGATAAGGCGCAGCGGTCGGGCTGAACGGGGG
GTTCGTGCACACAGCCCAGCTTGGAGCGAACGACCTACACCGAACTGAGATACCTACAGCGTGAGCTATG
AGAAAGCGCCACGCTTCCCGAAGGGAGAAAGGCGGACAGGTATCCGGTAAGCGGCAGGGTCGGAACAGGA
GAGCGCACGAGGGAGCTTCCAGGGGGAAACGCCTGGTATCTTTATAGTCCTGTCGGGTTTCGCCACCTCT
GACTTGAGCGTCGATTTTTGTGATGCTCGTCAGGGGGGCGGAGCCTATGGAAAAACGCCAGCAACGCGGC
CTTTTTACGGTTCCTGGCCTTTTGCTGGCCTTTTGCTCACATGTTCTTTCCTGCGTTATCCCCTGATTCT
GTGGATAACCGTATTACCGCCTTTGAGTGAGCTGATACCGCTCGCCGCAGCCGAACGACCGAGCGCAGCG
AGTCAGTGAGCGAGGAAGCGGAAGAGCGCCTGATGCGGTATTTTCTCCTTACGCATCTGTGCGGTATTTC
ACACCGCATAAATTCCGACACCATCGAATGGCGCAAAACCTTTCGCGGTATGGCATGATAGCGCCCGGAA
GAGAGTCAATTCAGGGTGGTGAATGTGAAACCAGTAACGTTATACGATGTCGCAGAGTATGCCGGTGTCT
CTTATCAGACCGTTTCCCGCGTGGTGAACCAGGCCAGCCACGTTTCTGCGAAAACGCGGGAAAAAGTGGA
AGCGGCGATGGCGGAGCTGAATTACATTCCCAACCGCGTGGCACAACAACTGGCGGGCAAACAGTCGTTG
CTGATTGGCGTTGCCACCTCCAGTCTGGCCCTGCACGCGCCGTCGCAAATTGTCGCGGCGATTAAATCTC
GCGCCGATCAACTGGGTGCCAGCGTGGTGGTGTCGATGGTAGAACGAAGCGGCGTCGAAGCCTGTAAAGC
GGCGGTGCACAATCTTCTCGCGCAACGCGTCAGTGGGCTGATCATTAACTATCCGCTGGATGACCAGGAT
GCCATTGCTGTGGAAGCTGCCTGCACTAATGTTCCGGCGTTATTTCTTGATGTCTCTGACCAGACACCCA
TCAACAGTATTATTTTCTCCCATGAAGACGGTACGCGACTGGGCGTGGAGCATCTGGTCGCATTGGGTCA
CCAGCAAATCGCGCTGTTAGCGGGCCCATTAAGTTCTGTCTCGGCGCGTCTGCGTCTGGCTGGCTGGCAT
AAATATCTCACTCGCAATCAAATTCAGCCGATAGCGGAACGGGAAGGCGACTGGAGTGCCATGTCCGGTT
TTCAACAAACCATGCAAATGCTGAATGAGGGCATCGTTCCCACTGCGATGCTGGTTGCCAACGATCAGAT
GGCGCTGGGCGCAATGCGCGCCATTACCGAGTCCGGGCTGCGCGTTGGTGCGGATATCTCGGTAGTGGGA
TACGACGATACCGAAGACAGCTCATGTTATATCCCGCCGTTAACCACCATCAAACAGGATTTTCGCCTGC
TGGGGCAAACCAGCGTGGACCGCTTGCTGCAACTCTCTCAGGGCCAGGCGGTGAAGGGCAATCAGCTGTT
GCCCGTCTCACTGGTGAAAAGAAAAACCACGCTAGCGCCCAATACGCAAACCGCCTCTCCCCGCGCGTTG
GCCGATTCATTAATGCAGCTGGCACGACAGGTTTCCCGACTGGAAAGCGGGCAGTGAGCGCAACGCAATT
AATGTAAGTTAGCTCACTCATTAGGCACCCCAGGCTTTACACTTTATGCTTCCGGCTCGTATGTTGTGTG
GAATTGTGAGCGGATAACAATTTCACACAGGAAACAGCTATGACCATGATTACGGATTCACTGGCCGTCG
TTTTACAACGTCGTGACTGGGAAAACCCTGGCGTTACCCAACTTAATCGCCTTGCAGCACATCCCCCTTT
CGCCAGCTGGCGTAATAGCGAAGAGGCCCGCACCGATCGCCCTTCCCAACAGTTGCGCAGCCTGAATGGC
GAATGGCGCTTTGCCTGGTTTCCGGCACCAGAAGCGGTGCCGGAAAGCTGGCTGGAGTGCGATCTTCCTG
AGGCCGATACTGTCGTCGTCCCCTCAAACTGGCAGATGCACGGTTACGATGCGCCCATCTACACCAACGT
GACCTATCCCATTACGGTCAATCCGCCGTTTGTTCCCACGGAGAATCCGACGGGTTGTTACTCGCTCACA
TTTAATGTTGATGAAAGCTGGCTACAGGAAGGCCAGACGCGAATTATTTTTGATGGCGTTGGAATTAGCT
TATCGACTGCACGGTGCACCAATGCTTCTGGCGTCAGGCAGCCATCGGAAGCTGTGGTATGGCTGTGCAG
GTCGTAAATCACTGCATAATTCGTGTCGCTCAAGGCGCACTCCCGTTCTGGATAATGTTTTTTGCGCCGA
CATCATAACGGTTCTGGCAAATATTCTGAAATGAGCTGTTGACAATTAATCATCGGCTCGTATAATGTGT
GGAA
Features (pLannotate 1.2.2; 17 found; start..end, strand, type, name):
      1..17      +  protein_bind   lac operator: The lac repressor binds to the lac operator to inhibit transcription in E. coli. This inhibition can be relieved by adding lactose or isopropyl-β-D-thiogalactopyranoside (IPTG). lac repressor encoded by lacI
     40..693     +  CDS            GST26_SCHJA: Experimental evidence at protein level: Swiss-Prot protein existence level 1. GST isoenzymes appear to play a central role in the parasite detoxification system. Other functions are also suspected including a role in increasing the solubility of haematin in the parasite gut. From Schistosoma japonicum (Blood fluke).
    853..1512    +  CDS            KHDRBS3 (fragment): KHDR3_HUMAN - Also known as SALP, SLM2. Experimental evidence at protein level: Swiss-Prot protein existence level 1. (Microbial infection) Involved in post-transcriptional regulation of HIV-1 gene expression. From Homo sapiens (Human).
   1543..1582    +  CDS            rop (fragment): Rop protein, which maintains plasmids at low copy number; rop
   1684..1724    +  misc_feature   bom (fragment): basis of mobility region from pBR322
   1829..1933    +  promoter       AmpR promoter: bla
   1934..2794    +  CDS            AmpR: β-lactamase; bla; confers resistance to ampicillin, carbenicillin, and related antibiotics
   2965..3553    +  rep_origin     ori: high-copy-number ColE1/pMB1/pBR322/pUC origin of replication
   3739..3790    -  misc_feature   bom (fragment): basis of mobility region from pBR322
   3797..3874    +  promoter       lacI promoter: lacI
   3875..4957    +  CDS            lacI: lac repressor; lacI; The lac repressor binds to the lac operator to inhibit transcription in E. coli. This inhibition can be relieved by adding lactose or isopropyl-β-D-thiogalactopyranoside (IPTG).
   4970..4991    +  protein_bind   CAP binding site: CAP binding activates transcription in the presence of cAMP. E. coli catabolite activator protein
   5006..5036    +  promoter       lac promoter: promoter for the E. coli lac operon
   5044..5060    +  protein_bind   lac operator: The lac repressor binds to the lac operator to inhibit transcription in E. coli. This inhibition can be relieved by adding lactose or isopropyl-β-D-thiogalactopyranoside (IPTG). lac repressor encoded by lacI
   5080..5253    +  CDS            lacZα: LacZα fragment of β-galactosidase; lacZ fragment
   5517..5633    -  CDS            yciV (fragment): RNAAM_ECOLI - Also known as trpH From Escherichia coli (strain K12).
   5709..5737    +  promoter       tac promoter: strong E. coli promoter; hybrid between the trp and lac UV5 promoters
