[The description below was written by a language model from this plasmid's Addgene catalogue record and pLannotate feature annotations shown in this document.]
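Description:
KHDRBS3_KH_pGEX is a bacterial expression plasmid built on the pGEX-6P-2 backbone for producing a fragment of the human RNA-binding protein KHDRBS3 (also known as SLM2 or T-STAR) as a tagged recombinant protein in E. coli. The 5,744 nt plasmid replicates from a high-copy ColE1/pMB1-type origin and is selected with ampicillin through the bla β-lactamase gene. Residual pBR322-derived rop and bom fragments and a lacZα remnant are backbone leftovers with no evident role in expression.

The payload is a roughly 660 bp portion of the KHDRBS3 coding sequence, annotated as a fragment rather than the full-length gene. The construct name suggests it covers the KH domain region, although the record does not define the boundaries. It was cloned between BamHI and NotI sites, both of which are retained. Transcription is driven by the hybrid tac promoter, which is followed by a lac operator. A plasmid-borne lacI gene supplies repressor, so expression is held off until induced with IPTG. One of the two sequence records annotates the lacI promoter as the stronger lacIq variant and the other as plain lacI.

The insert is fused downstream of Schistosoma japonicum glutathione S-transferase. The catalogue lists the N-terminal tag as GST-SBP, a dual-affinity arrangement. The SBP (streptavidin-binding peptide) portion is not annotated in either feature table but presumably lies in the roughly 160 nt unannotated gap between GST and KHDRBS3. The two tags allow purification or capture on either glutathione or streptavidin resins. The associated study surveyed the sequence, structure and context preferences of human RNA-binding proteins, which is consistent with using the purified protein in in vitro RNA-binding assays.

The two feature tables describe the same circular sequence from different start points.
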