Addgene plasmid #135133: KHDRBS3_KH_pGEX
Purpose: Recombinant expression of KHDRBS3 with dual-affinity tag
Depositing lab: Christopher Burge. Depositing organization: Massachusetts Institute of Technology. Publication: Sequence, Structure, and Context Preferences of Human RNA Binding Proteins. Dominguez D, Freese P, Alexis MS, Su A, Hochman M, Palden T, Bazile C, Lambert NJ, Van Nostrand EL, Pratt GA, Yeo GW, Graveley BR, Burge CB. Mol Cell. 2018 Jun 7;70(5):854-867.e9. doi: 10.1016/j.molcel.2018.05.001. Epub 2018 Jun 7. PubMed 29883606.
Backbone
  Vector backbone: pGEX-6P-2
  Backbone manufacturer: Promega
  Backbone size w/o insert (bp): 5081
  Vector type: Bacterial Expression
Growth in bacteria
  Bacterial resistance: Ampicillin, 100 μg/mL
  Growth temperature: 37°C
  Growth strain: DH5alpha
  Copy number: High Copy
Gene/Insert
  Gene/Insert name: KHDRBS3
  Species: H. sapiens (human)
  Insert size (bp): 663
  Entrez Gene: KHDRBS3 (a.k.a. Etle, SALP, SLM-2, SLM2, T-STAR, TSTAR, etoile)
  Promoter: tac
  Tag / fusion protein: GST-SBP (N terminal on backbone)
  Cloning method: Restriction Enzyme; 5′ cloning site BamHI (not destroyed); 3′ cloning site NotI (not destroyed)
  Sequencing primers: 5′ 5GEX (GGGCTGGCAAGCCACGTTTGGTG); 3′ 3GEX (CCGGGAGCTGCATGTGTCAGAGG)
Terms and licenses: Academic/Nonprofit Terms; Industry Terms: Not Available to Industry
How to cite: KHDRBS3_KH_pGEX was a gift from Christopher Burge (Addgene plasmid # 135133 ; http://n2t.net/addgene:135133 ; RRID:Addgene_135133)
