>Addgene plasmid #135133 | KHDRBS3_KH_pGEX | depositor partial sequence | sequence record 259892 | KHDRBS3_ORF
ATGGAGGAGAAGTACCTGCCCGAGCTGATGGCGGAGAAGGACTCCCTGGACCCCTCCTTCACGCACGCCC
TGCGCCTGGTGAACCAAGAAATAGAAAAGTTTCAAAAAGGAGAAGGCAAGGATGAAGAAAAGTACATCGA
TGTGGTGATTAATAAGAACATGAAGCTGGGACAGAAAGTGTTAATTCCCGTAAAACAGTTCCCTAAGTTC
AACTTTGTGGGGAAACTTTTGGGTCCACGTGGCAATTCTCTGAAGCGTTTACAAGAAGAAACCTTGACAA
AAATGTCCATCCTTGGGAAAGGTTCCATGAGAGACAAGGCCAAGGAAGAAGAGTTGAGGAAAAGTGGAGA
AGCGAAGTACTTCCATCTCAATGATGATCTCCATGTTCTCATTGAAGTGTTTGCCCCACCTGCAGAAGCT
TATGCCAGGATGGGACATGCTTTGGAAGAAATCAAAAAGTTCCTCATCCCTGATTATAATGATGAGATCA
GGCAAGCACAGCTCCAGGAGTTAACATATTTGAATGGTGGTTCAGAAAATGCAGATGTTCCAGTGGTTCG
AGGGAAACCCACCTTGCGTACAAGAGGTGTACCAGCCCCAGCAATAACCAGGGGAAGGGGAGGAGTTACA
GCCCGGCCAGTTGGAGTTGTAGTACCACGATGA
